>Addgene plasmid #207019 | BS-ZJLEU-PTEF1-HFL1-W371A-GFP | addgene full sequence | sequence record 430387 | Addgene NGS Result
TTTTTCGACGAAGAAAAAGAAACGAGGCGGTCTCTTTTTTCTTTTCCAAACCTTTAGTACGGGTAATTAA
CGACACCCTAGAGGAAGAAAGAGGGGAAATTTAGTATGCTGTGCTTGGGTGTTTTGAAGTGGTACGGCGA
TGCGCGGAGTCCGAGAAAATCTGGAAGAGTAAAAAAGGAGTAGAAACATTTTGAAGCTATGGTGTGTGGG
GGCCCGGTACCGTTCGTTTCCCGATACATGCGAATGCACAAGCTAATATAGCCTTATCAGATGATTCACC
GGTTTGATAGTCATTACTAAATGCTTGCAAGGATTGCGATCTGGTCAAAACCAATATAGTCACTGATTTC
TAAACCGAACTAGATATGATATTTACTTCTTTCTGTTCAGACTTATGTATGCAACTGTACATCTACTAAG
TCTAAGCTAATAGTTCCCTGACAGCTTTCGCTACTGCATCACCGACCTCAGTAGTAGAGTTGGTACCCTT
TAGATCCGCTGTTCTGATACCAGAATCCAACACTTTCTTGACTGCTTGTTCTATAATTTCACCTTCTTCG
AACAGGTCCAGAGACAACTTCAACATCATAGCAGCAGATAGGATTGTTGCTACGGGGTTAACCTTTCCCT
TTGGTAAGTCTGGAGCAGAGCCATGACATGGCTCATATAAACCAAATGCCGTATTCTTATCTGGAAGAGA
TGCCAAGGAGGCAGATGGAAGTAATCCTAACGAACCTGGGATCACGGAGGCTTCATCGGAGATAATATCA
CCAAACATATTGTTTGTGATAATAATACCATTTAGATGAGTTGGGTTCTTAACCAAGATCATAGCAGCGG
AATCAATCAATTGATGTTGAACAGTCAATTGTGGGAATTCATTCTTAATCGTCTCTTCCACTGTTTTTCT
CCATAATCTTGATGATGCTAGAACGTTGGCTTTATCTAGAGACCAAATAGGTAAAGGTGGGTTGTGTTGC
AGAGCCATGAAAGCAGCCATTCTAGTGATTCTTTGAACTTCGGGCACAGAATACTTTTCGCTATCCCAGG
CGACACCATCACCTTCATCTTCTTTTCTCTCCCCGAAATAAATACCACCCACTAGTTCTCTAACAACGAC
GAAATCTGTACCTCTTGCAATTTCAGGCTTCAATGGCGATAGATCTAGTAAGGAATCAGATGCAAAATTA
CATGGTCTTAGATTAGCATACAATTGCAACTCCTTACGGATTTTCAAAAGACCTTGTTCTGGTCTGACAG
CGCCAGTACCCCATTTTGGACCACCAACAGCACCCAGAAGCACGGCATCAGCTTTCTTAGAGGCCTCCAA
AGCTTCGTCTGGTAATGGAACACCAGTGGCATCAATTGCAGCACCACCGATCAAATGATGATCAAACTTG
AAATTGACCTTGTCTGGACGACATTCCTGAATAGCATTTAAAACTTTAATGGCCTCTTCAGTGATTTCTT
GACCAACATGGTCACCTGGTAGAACTACAATTGTCTTGGTCACAGCCATGATTATTCTTTATTTATTAGT
TGTGTATAGTGTATTCTCTTTCAAGTTTGTTCTTTAAGGATTATGGTACTTTAAGTACTATATGAACAAT
GGGAGGATACAAGAAAACTGTAAGACAAGCTTCAACACAATGGTTTATATATACATTGCTTTCAATTGGA
AATACATCCTCGATTCAAAAGTTAGTCATTGACTTTACTGTGACCGGTTGAACAAATTACTACGAAAGTT
GAATCATTTTAGCTTGCTAGGGGCTTTTGCCCGGTACCGGTGCCGGGCTCTTTTGAGCGATACAGGTCAC
ATGCGCAACGATCATAACCAGTTTCAAGATAGCGATGAATACAGAGCACACATATACGGGAAACACAGAA
ATTTGATAACTACAATGGGATGAACTGAAAACTTAAACTTTCATATTTTCGACAGTGAAACTATTAACTT
TTGATTTTCACAAAATATTTCTTGTTGAAACCTTATATTAAACCGCTATCTATTGGTAACTTAGGGGCAG
ACATTAGAATGGTATATCCTTGAAATATATATATATATATTGCTGAAATGTAAAAGGTAAGAAAAGTTAG
AAAGTAAGACGATTGCTAACCACCTATTGGAAAAAACAATAGGTCCTTAAATAATATTGTCAACTTCAAG
TATTGTGATGCAAGCATTTAGTCATGAACGCTTCTCTATTCTATATGAAAAGCCGGTTCCGGCGCTCTCA
CCTTTCCTTTTTCTCCCAATTTTTCAGTTGAAAAAGGTATATGCGTCAGGCGACCTCTGAAATTAACAAA
AAATTTCCAGTCATCGAATTTGATTCTGTGCGATAGCGCCCCTGTGTGTTCTCGTTATGTTGAGGAAAAA
AATAATGGTTGCTAAGAGATTCGAACTCTTGCATCTTACGATACCTGAGTATTCCCACAGTTAACTGCGG
TCAAGATATTTCTTGAATCAGGCGCCTTAGACCGCTCGGCCAAACAACCAATTACTTGTTGAGAAATAGA
GTATAATTATCCTATAAATATAACGTTTTTGAACACACATGAACAAGGAAGTACAGGACAATTGATTTTG
AAGAGAATGTGGATTTTGATGTAATCGTTGGGATTCCATTTTTAATAAGGCAATAATATTAGGTATGTAG
ATATACTAGAAGTTCTCCTCGGCCAGCGTGGCCGTTTAAACATTTAAATGGCCGGCCCAGCTTTTGTTCC
CTTTAGTGAGGGTTAATTCCGAGCTTGGCGTAATCATGGTCATAGCTGTTTCCTGTGTGAAATTGTTATC
CGCTCACAATTCCACACAACATACGAGCCGGAAGCATAAAGTGTAAAGCCTGGGGTGCCTAATGAGTGAG
CTAACTCACATTAATTGCGTTGCGCTCACTGCCCGCTTTCCAGTCGGGAAACCTGTCGTGCCAGCTGCAT
TAATGAATCGGCCAACGCGCGGGGAGAGGCGGTTTGCGTATTGGGCGCTCTTCCGCTTCCTCGCTCACTG
ACTCGCTGCGCTCGGTCGTTCGGCTGCGGCGAGCGGTATCAGCTCACTCAAAGGCGGTAATACGGTTATC
CACAGAATCAGGGGATAACGCAGGAAAGAACATGTGAGCAAAAGGCCAGCAAAAGGCCAGGAACCGTAAA
AAGGCCGCGTTGCTGGCGTTTTTCCATAGGCTCCGCCCCCCTGACGAGCATCACAAAAATCGACGCTCAA
GTCAGAGGTGGCGAAACCCGACAGGACTATAAAGATACCAGGCGTTTCCCCCTGGAAGCTCCCTCGTGCG
CTCTCCTGTTCCGACCCTGCCGCTTACCGGATACCTGTCCGCCTTTCTCCCTTCGGGAAGCGTGGCGCTT
TCTCATAGCTCACGCTGTAGGTATCTCAGTTCGGTGTAGGTCGTTCGCTCCAAGCTGGGCTGTGTGCACG
AACCCCCCGTTCAGCCCGACCGCTGCGCCTTATCCGGTAACTATCGTCTTGAGTCCAACCCGGTAAGACA
CGACTTATCGCCACTGGCAGCAGCCACTGGTAACAGGATTAGCAGAGCGAGGTATGTAGGCGGTGCTACA
GAGTTCTTGAAGTGGTGGCCTAACTACGGCTACACTAGAAGAACAGTATTTGGTATCTGCGCTCTGCTGA
AGCCAGTTACCTTCGGAAAAAGAGTTGGTAGCTCTTGATCCGGCAAACAAACCACCGCTGGTAGCGGTGG
TTTTTTTGTTTGCAAGCAGCAGATTACGCGCAGAAAAAAAGGATCTCAAGAAGATCCTTTGATCTTTTCT
ACGGGGTCTGACGCTCAGTGGAACGAAAACTCACGTTAAGGGATTTTGGTCATGAGATTATCAAAAAGGA
TCTTCACCTAGATCCTTTTAAATTAAAAATGAAGTTTTAAATCAATCTAAAGTATATATGAGTAAACTTG
GTCTGACAGTTACCAATGCTTAATCAGTGAGGCACCTATCTCAGCGATCTGTCTATTTCGTTCATCCATA
GTTGCCTGACTCCCCGTCGTGTAGATAACTACGATACGGGAGGGCTTACCATCTGGCCCCAGTGCTGCAA
TGATACCGCGAGACCCACGCTCACCGGCTCCAGATTTATCAGCAATAAACCAGCCAGCCGGAAGGGCCGA
GCGCAGAAGTGGTCCTGCAACTTTATCCGCCTCCATCCAGTCTATTAATTGTTGCCGGGAAGCTAGAGTA
AGTAGTTCGCCAGTTAATAGTTTGCGCAACGTTGTTGCCATTGCTACAGGCATCGTGGTGTCACGCTCGT
CGTTTGGTATGGCTTCATTCAGCTCCGGTTCCCAACGATCAAGGCGAGTTACATGATCCCCCATGTTGTG
CAAAAAAGCGGTTAGCTCCTTCGGTCCTCCGATCGTTGTCAGAAGTAAGTTGGCCGCAGTGTTATCACTC
ATGGTTATGGCAGCACTGCATAATTCTCTTACTGTCATGCCATCCGTAAGATGCTTTTCTGTGACTGGTG
AGTACTCAACCAAGTCATTCTGAGAATAGTGTATGCGGCGACCGAGTTGCTCTTGCCCGGCGTCAATACG
GGATAATACCGCGCCACATAGCAGAACTTTAAAAGTGCTCATCATTGGAAAACGTTCTTCGGGGCGAAAA
CTCTCAAGGATCTTACCGCTGTTGAGATCCAGTTCGATGTAACCCACTCGTGCACCCAACTGATCTTCAG
CATCTTTTACTTTCACCAGCGTTTCTGGGTGAGCAAAAACAGGAAGGCAAAATGCCGCAAAAAAGGGAAT
AAGGGCGACACGGAAATGTTGAATACTCATACTCTTCCTTTTTCAATATTATTGAAGCATTTATCAGGGT
TATTGTCTCATGAGCGGATACATATTTGAATGTATTTAGAAAAATAAACAAATAGGGGTTCCGCGCACAT
TTCCCCGAAAAGTGCCACCTGACGTCCTCGGCGCGCCGACGTCTAAGAAACCATTATTATCATGACATTA
ACCTATAAAAATAGGCGTATCACGAGGCCCTTTCGTCTCGCGCGTTTCGGTGATGACGGTGAAAACCTCT
GACACATGCAGCTCCCGGAGACGGTCACAGCTTGTCTGTAAGCGGATGCCGGGAGCAGACAAGCCCGTCA
GGGCGCGTCAGCGGGTGTTGGCGGGTGTCGGGGCTGGCTTAACTATGCGGCATCAGAGCAGATTGTACTG
AGAGTGCACCATACCACCTTTTCAATTCATCATTTTTTTTTTATTCTTTTTTTTGATTTCGGTTTCCTTG
AAATTTTTTTGATTCGGTAATCTCCGAACAGAAGGAAGAACGAAGGAAGGAGCACAGACTTAGATTGGTA
TATATACGCATATTGGGTCAGCAGTACAGAACCGTCGACGAAGTTGTAAGTGGTGGATCAGATATCATCA
TTGTTGGCAGAGGACTTTTCGCCAAGGGTAGAGATCCTAATACTAAACTCACAAATTAGAGCTTCAATTT
AATTATATCAGTTATTACCCTATGCGGTGTGAAATACCGCACAGATGCGTAAGGAGAAAATACCGCATCA
GGAAATTGTAAGCGTTAATATTTTGTTAAAATTCGCGTTAAATTTTTGTTAAATCAGCTCATTTTTTAAC
CAATAGGCCGAAATCGGCAAAATCCCTTATAAATCAAAAGAATAGACCGAGATAGGGT
[37 nt withheld, positions 5659-5695]
AAAGAACGTGGACTCCAACGTCAAAGG
[49 nt withheld, positions 5723-5771]
T
[91 nt withheld, positions 5773-5863]
G
[124 nt withheld, positions 5865-5988]
CCATTCGCCATTCAGGCTGCGCAACTGTTGGGAAGGGCGATCGGTGCGGGCCTCTTCGCTATTACGCCAG
CTGGCGAAAGGGGGATGTGCTGCAAGGCGATTAAGTTGGGTAACGCCAGGGTTTTCCCAGTCACGACGTT
GTAAAACGACGGCCAGTGAATTGTAATACGACTCACTATAGGGGGCCAGCGTGGCCGTTTAAACATTTAA
ATGGCCGGCCTACGTCGTTAAGGCCGTTTCTGACAGAGTAAAATTCTTGAGGGAACTTTCACCATTATGG
GAAATGGTTCAAGGAGGTATTGACTTAAACTCCATCAAATGGTCAGGTCATTGAGTGTTTTTTATTTGTT
GTATTTTTTTTTTTTTAGAGAAAATCCTCCAATATATAAATTAGGAATCATAGTTTCATGATTTTCTGTT
ACACCTAACTTTTTGTGTGGTGCCCTCCTCCTTGTCAATATTAATGTTAAAGTGCAATTCTTTTTCCTTA
TCACGTTGAGCCATTAGTATCAATTTGCTTACCTGTATTCCTTTACATCCTCCTTTTTCTCCTTCTTGAT
AAATGTATGTAGATTGCGTATATAGTTTCGTCTACCCTATGAACATATTCCATTTTGTAATTTCGTGTCG
TTTCTATTATGAATTTCATTTATAAAGTTTATGTACAAATATCATAAAAAAAGAGAATCTTTTTAAGCAA
GGATTTTCTTAACTTCTTCGGCGACAGCATCACCGACTTCGGTGGCCACACAATTATAAGCAAAGGGGGT
ACAATCATTACACCACAACACAACACCCAGTTTAATTTCCATGAGTTCAAATCAAGAGTGGTCCCAAGAT
ATATTAAAACAATTGAATCTACGAGACTCTCGGGAAAAAAACCATGAGATTGATGCTAGATATTTCAACG
CCTTCCAGCAATTGTCTCAAAAATTGAATCAATTATCCACAACAACAAATACTCTTCTACAGGACCAATC
AAGCAATTCAGAAACTTTGACAAATCTAATAAACTCTAAAGAAATTGAAAACTTGAAACTTGAAAACACC
GAGTTGATAACTAACTTAAATAATTTAATTATCAATAATGAAAAACTAACACAAACAATCAATGCCAGAG
ATCAAACCATAAAATCATTAACCAAAATCAACGACAAATTGAATAATAAAATTGATGCATTAAATTTGGA
AATAAACGAGAAAAACAAAACTATAGAATTGATTAATGATGAAGTATTGACAAATCAAATACAATTGAAT
GTATTGAGAAGTAAACTAGAGTTGTTGGAGAGGTAAACCCAGAAAGCATTCATCGCGTTAATTAATAGAC
AACTCATTTTATAGAGTATATACAACTGTATAAGATAGTAATAAAAATATCGCACTCACGTAAACACTTA
ATCATAATATTAATTCGTATATAATTTAGCTATTTGCTTAGAGCTCGGTGTGGTCAATAAGAGCGACCTC
ATGCTATACCTGAGAAAGCAACCTGACCTACAGGAAAGAGTTACTCAAGAATAAGAATTTTCGTTTTAAA
ACCTAAGAGTCACTTTAAAATTTGTATACACTTATTTTTTTTATAACTTATTTAATAATAAAAATCATAA
ATCATAAGAAATTCGCGCGGCAGCTTATTTACTCAGGATCCTTACTATTTGTATAGTTCATCCATGCCAT
GTGTAATCCCAGCAGCTGTTACAAACTCAAGAAGGACCATGTGGTCTCTCTTTTCGTTGGGATCTTTCGA
AAGGGCAGATTGTGTGGACAGGTAATGGTTGTCTGGTAAAAGGACAGGGCCATCGCCAATTGGAGTATTT
TGTTGATAATGGTCTGCTAGTTGAACGCTTCCATCTTCAATGTTGTGTCTAATTTTGAAGTTAACTTTGA
TTCCATTCTTTTGTTTGTCTGCCATGATGTATACATTGTGTGAGTTATAGTTGTATTCCAATTTGTGTCC
AAGAATGTTTCCATCTTCTTTAAAATCAATACCTTTTAACTCGATTCTATTAACAAGGGTATCACCTTCA
AACTTGACTTCAGCACGTGTCTTGTAGTTCCCGTCATCTTTGAAAAATATAGTTCTTTCCTGTACATAAC
CTTCGGGCATGGCACTCTTGAAAAAGTCATGCCGTTTCATATGATCTGGGTATCTTGAAAAGCATTGAAC
ACCATAAGTGAAAGTAGTGACAAGTGTTGGCCATGGAACAGGTAGTTTTCCAGTAGTGCAAATAAATTTA
AGGGTAAGTTTTCCGTATGTTGCATCACCTTCACCCTCTCCACTGACAGAAAATTTGTGCCCATTAACAT
CACCATCTAATTCAACAAGAATTGGGACAACTCCAGTGAAAAGTTCTTCTCCTTTACTGTTAATTAACCC
GGGGATCCGACAAGCCATTGATGACCTACTTTGAACATCTCTTCTTAAATCATTCATTGATCTACTATAT
CGATGGCCCATCGTGTAGTCGTGAACAACCGGATAATTTGGATCCTCAGGAAAAGTTCTCTGACCAGCAA
TATCATCTTCCGCTGATTCCTCTATTGATTCCGGAACAAGGTTGTTATCTATACTCCCATATGCCACCCA
ATAACTATTTCTTCCATTATCAGTAAATCTTAGCCCATGCTTTAGTCTTTCCATAGTCGCACCGGATTGT
TGTCTAGTGCTTAATAGATCCATGGCTTCAGGATCGAAGTTCCTATAATTATAGTACAAGGGACCAGCAA
ACAAAGTCTGTTTAAAATCCCATATTAGATCACCGCAACCAAGAAAATCTTTCAAAGCGTAAATGAATTT
CATCCTGGCCCCATAAGGTATGCTAAATGCTGTGTATTTGTTCCAAGGGAAAGCTACTGCATGCAAGATG
GCGAAAGGCACCATCTCTATACACAGGAGCCCATTCTTGTACACATATCCAGAGGTTCGATCTTGGTTTC
CCGTACCCAACTTTCCAGTAACCACTAGACCCTGGATTATGATGCTCTGCCAATAAGAGGCAAAAATAAT
CAATTTGACACATAAAAATTTCAACCATGGTTTATAAGGAGTTAATTCCGGATAGAGACACTTCCAAAAT
AGTGCTAAACTATACAGTGACCAAGTCACTGAAATATTATAAAAAACGTTCAAAAATATTTCGAATTTGG
GTAGCTTCCATGCACTGCATATCAATGTACCAAAACAATAAAATGGTTTGAACCAAACATACTGTAATAT
GCCTTTTTTGACAAAAAGAAAATCAAAAGGATCAGATAAGTCTATCGGTTTGCAAATTTTACCTATTAGC
GGTATCGGATGTCTTGTGGGGGCGTGATTTAAGCTTAAAACAGTAATGATGTTCCTCTCGCCTCCTAGTA
GTAGTGTTAAAAATGTGAAAAAAGTGTAAATAACGAATGCTTCATAAAATTCTCTGATAGGATCGACATA
AAATTGAGCTGCTTCAGGCTTAATTATGCCACTTGCGCATGACACACTAAAAATGGGCACGAGCAATAGT
ATCCGTATGGATAGTCTTTGTTCATATGGTTTACGGTAATTTAATAAGTGTCTAGTTATGGTGTAAAAAG
ATATTATGGTAGCTATAATAGATGAATACACGCATGGCCAGTACAACCACCAACAAAGTAGTTTGTTTTC
CATCTCGAGCATTTGTAATTAAAACTTAGATTAGATTGCTATGCTTTCTTTCTAATGAGCAAGAAGTAAA
AAAAGTTGTAATAGAACAAGAAAAATGAAACTGAAACTTGAGAAATTGAAGACCGTTTATTAACTTAAAT
ATCAATGGGAGGTCATCGAAAGAGAAAAAAATCAAAAAAAAAAATTTTCAAGAAAAAGAAACGTGATAAA
AATTTTTATTGCC
Features (pLannotate 1.2.2; 25 found; start..end, strand, type, name):
    425..1519    -  CDS            LEU2: LEU3_YEAST - Experimental evidence at protein level: Swiss-Prot protein existence level 1. Catalyzes the oxidation of 3-carboxy-2-hydroxy-4- methylpentanoate (3-isopropylmalate) to 3-carboxy-4-methyl-2- oxopentanoate. The product decarboxylates to 4-methyl-2 oxopentanoate. From Saccharomyces cerevisiae (strain ATCC 204508 / S288c) (Baker's yeast).
   2035..2442    -  promoter       LEU2 promoter: S. cerevisiae LEU2
   2582..2659    -  CDS            YO192_YEAST (fragment): Experimental evidence at protein level: Swiss-Prot protein existence level 1. From Saccharomyces cerevisiae (strain ATCC 204508 / S288c) (Baker's yeast).
   2730..2748    -  promoter       T3 promoter: promoter for bacteriophage T3 RNA polymerase
   2793..2809    -  protein_bind   lac operator: The lac repressor binds to the lac operator to inhibit transcription in E. coli. This inhibition can be relieved by adding lactose or isopropyl-β-D-thiogalactopyranoside (IPTG). lac repressor encoded by lacI
   2817..2847    -  promoter       lac promoter: promoter for the E. coli lac operon
   2862..2883    -  protein_bind   CAP binding site: CAP binding activates transcription in the presence of cAMP. E. coli catabolite activator protein
   2896..2988    -  CDS            lacI (fragment): lac repressor; lacI; The lac repressor binds to the lac operator to inhibit transcription in E. coli. This inhibition can be relieved by adding lactose or isopropyl-β-D-thiogalactopyranoside (IPTG).
   3171..3759    -  rep_origin     ori: high-copy-number ColE1/pMB1/pBR322/pUC origin of replication
   3930..4790    -  CDS            AmpR: β-lactamase; bla; confers resistance to ampicillin, carbenicillin, and related antibiotics
   4791..4895    -  promoter       AmpR promoter: bla
   5007..5042    +  CDS            rop (fragment): Rop protein, which maintains plasmids at low copy number; rop
   5144..5193    +  misc_feature   bom (fragment): basis of mobility region from pBR322
   5201..5333    +  promoter       URA3 promoter (fragment): S. cerevisiae URA3
   5333..5425    +  CDS            URA3 (fragment): PYRF_YEAST - Experimental evidence at protein level: Swiss-Prot protein existence level 1. From Saccharomyces cerevisiae (strain ATCC 204508 / S288c) (Baker's yeast).
   5481..5532    +  misc_feature   bom (fragment): basis of mobility region from pBR322
   5560..5988    -  rep_origin     f1 ori (sequence partly withheld): f1 bacteriophage origin of replication; arrow indicates direction of (+) strand synthesis
   5992..6149    -  CDS            lacZα (fragment): LacZα fragment of β-galactosidase; lacZ fragment
   6152..6170    +  promoter       T7 promoter: promoter for bacteriophage T7 RNA polymerase
   6209..6319    +  CDS            NFS1 (fragment): NFS1_YEAST - Also known as SPL1 From Saccharomyces cerevisiae (strain ATCC 204508 / S288c) (Baker's yeast).
   6681..6733    -  CDS            LEU2 (fragment): 3-isopropylmalate dehydrogenase, required for leucine biosynthesis; S. cerevisiae LEU2; yeast auxotrophic marker
   7449..7614    -  terminator     ADH1 terminator: S. cerevisiae ADH1; transcription terminator for the S. cerevisiae alcohol dehydrogenase 1 (ADH1) gene
   7643..8356    -  CDS            GFP: Aequoria victoria green fluorescent protein
   8378..9631    -  CDS            TM184_YEAST: Experimental evidence at protein level: Swiss-Prot protein existence level 1. From Saccharomyces cerevisiae (strain ATCC 204508 / S288c) (Baker's yeast).
   9653..209     -  promoter       TEF1 promoter (across the origin): S. cerevisiae TEF1; promoter for EF-1α
