[The description below was written by a language model from this plasmid's Addgene catalogue record and pLannotate feature annotations shown in this document.]
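Description:
BS-ZJLEU-PTEF1-HFL1-W371A-GFP is a yeast expression plasmid of about 9.9 kb built on the BS-ZJLEU backbone, which the feature table shows to be a pBluescript-type phagemid: it carries a high-copy ColE1/pUC origin and a β-lactamase (AmpR) gene for propagation and ampicillin selection in E. coli, an f1 origin, remnants of the lacZα region with lac promoter/operator, and flanking T3 and T7 promoters. Selection in Saccharomyces cerevisiae relies on a complete LEU2 gene with its own promoter, which complements leucine auxotrophy. No yeast replication origin (2μ or CEN/ARS) is annotated. Short fragments of LEU2-adjacent genomic sequence (including NFS1) and a second LEU2 fragment are present, which would be consistent with an integrating design targeted to the LEU2 locus, although the record does not state this explicitly. Small fragments of URA3, rop and bom appear to be cloning remnants.

The expression cassette places the S. cerevisiae HFL1 open reading frame (annotated under its Swiss-Prot entry name, TM184_YEAST) under the strong constitutive TEF1 promoter. HFL1 is fused at its C terminus to GFP, and the cassette ends with the ADH1 terminator. The insert carries the point mutation W371A. According to the record, the plasmid is used to express this Hfl1 point mutant in budding yeast. The associated study concerns Hfl1-mediated recruitment of Atg8 to the vacuolar membrane and the turnover of vacuolar membrane proteins as cells approach stationary phase. The GFP fusion allows the mutant protein's localisation and abundance to be followed by fluorescence, presumably in comparison with wild-type Hfl1; the specific functional effect of W371A is not given in the record.
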