Addgene plasmid #207019: BS-ZJLEU-PTEF1-HFL1-W371A-GFP
Purpose: Expression of Hfl1 point mutant. Uses auxotrophic marker LEU2 (Saccharomyces cerevisiae).
Depositing lab: Zhiping Xie. Depositing organization: Shanghai Jiao Tong University. Publication: Membrane recruitment of Atg8 by Hfl1 facilitates turnover of vacuolar membrane proteins in yeast cells approaching stationary phase. He CW, Cui XF, Ma SJ, Xu Q, Ran YP, Chen WZ, Mu JX, Li H, Zhu J, Gong Q, Xie Z. BMC Biol. 2021 Jun 4;19(1):117. doi: 10.1186/s12915-021-01048-7. PubMed 34088313.
Backbone
  Vector backbone: BS-ZJLEU
  Vector type: Yeast Expression
Growth in bacteria
  Bacterial resistance: Ampicillin, 100 μg/mL
  Growth temperature: 37°C
  Growth strain: DH5alpha
  Copy number: High Copy
Gene/Insert
  Gene/Insert name: HFL1
  Species: S. cerevisiae (budding yeast)
  Mutation: W371A
  Promoter: pTEF1
  Tag / fusion protein: GFP (C terminal on insert)
  Cloning method: Gibson Cloning
Terms and licenses: Academic/Nonprofit Terms; Industry Terms: Not Available to Industry
How to cite: BS-ZJLEU-PTEF1-HFL1-W371A-GFP was a gift from Zhiping Xie (Addgene plasmid # 207019 ; http://n2t.net/addgene:207019 ; RRID:Addgene_207019)
